>Addgene plasmid #171942 | mRuby2-AKTIP | addgene full sequence | sequence record 337700 | Addgene NGS Result
TACCGCCATGCATTAGTTATTAATAGTAATCAATTACGGGGTCATTAGTTCATAGCCCATATATGGAGTT
CCGCGTTACATAACTTACGGTAAATGGCCCGCCTGGCTGACCGCCCAACGACCCCCGCCCATTGACGTCA
ATAATGACGTATGTTCCCATAGTAACGCCAATAGGGACTTTCCATTGACGTCAATGGGTGGAGTATTTAC
GGTAAACTGCCCACTTGGCAGTACATCAAGTGTATCATATGCCAAGTACGCCCCCTATTGACGTCAATGA
CGGTAAATGGCCCGCCTGGCATTATGCCCAGTACATGACCTTATGGGACTTTCCTACTTGGCAGTACATC
TACGTATTAGTCATCGCTATTACCATGGTGATGCGGTTTTGGCAGTACATCAATGGGCGTGGATAGCGGT
TTGACTCACGGGGATTTCCAAGTCTCCACCCCATTGACGTCAATGGGAGTTTGTTTTGGCACCAAAATCA
ACGGGACTTTCCAAAATGTCGTAACAACTCCGCCCCATTGACGCAAATGGGCGGTAGGCGTGTACGGTGG
GAGGTCTATATAAGCAGAGCTGGTTTAGTGAACCGTCAGATCCGCTAGCGCTACCGGTCGCCACCATGGT
GTCTAAGGGCGAAGAGCTGATCAAGGAAAATATGCGTATGAAGGTGGTCATGGAAGGTTCGGTCAACGGC
CACCAATTCAAATGCACAGGTGAAGGAGAAGGCAATCCGTACATGGGAACTCAAACCATGAGGATCAAAG
TCATCGAGGGAGGACCCCTGCCATTTGCCTTTGACATTCTTGCCACGTCGTTCATGTATGGCAGCCGTAC
TTTTATCAAGTACCCGAAAGGCATTCCTGATTTCTTTAAACAGTCCTTTCCTGAGGGTTTTACTTGGGAA
AGAGTTACGAGATACGAAGATGGTGGAGTCGTCACCGTCATGCAGGACACCAGCCTTGAGGATGGCTGTC
TCGTTTACCACGTCCAAGTCAGAGGGGTAAACTTTCCCTCCAATGGTCCCGTGATGCAGAAGAAGACCAA
GGGTTGGGAGCCTAATACAGAGATGATGTATCCAGCAGATGGTGGTCTGAGGGGATACACTCATATGGCA
CTGAAAGTTGATGGTGGTGGCCATCTGTCTTGCTCTTTCGTAACAACTTACAGGTCAAAAAAGACCGTCG
GGAACATCAAGATGCCCGGTATCCATGCCGTTGATCACCGCCTGGAAAGGTTAGAGGAAAGTGACAATGA
AATGTTCGTAGTACAACGCGAACACGCAGTTGCCAAGTTCGCCGGGCTTGGTGGTGGGATGGACGAGCTG
TACAAGTCCGGACTCAGATCTCGAGCTCAAGCTTCGAATTCTGCAGTCGACATGAACCCTTTCTGGAGCA
TGTCTACAAGCTCTGTACGCAAACGATCTGAAGGTGAAGAGAAGACATTAACAGGGGACGTGAAAACCAG
TCCTCCACGAACTGCACCAAAGAAACAGCTGCCTTCTATTCCCAAAAATGCTTTGCCCATAACTAAGCCT
ACATCTCCTGCCCCAGCAGCACAGTCAACAAATGGCACGCATGCGTCCTATGGACCCTTCTACCTGGAAT
ACTCTCTTCTTGCAGAATTTACCTTGGTTGTGAAGCAGAAGCTACCAGGCGTCTATGTGCAGCCATCTTA
TCGCTCTGCATTAATGTGGTTTGGAGTAATATTCATACGGCATGGACTTTACCAAGATGGCGTATTTAAG
TTTACAGTTTACATCCCTGATAACTATCCAGATGGTGACTGTCCACGCTTGGTGTTCGATATTCCTGTCT
TTCACCCGCTAGTTGATCCCACCTCAGGTGAGCTGGATGTGAAGAGAGCATTTGCAAAATGGAGGCGGAA
CCATAATCATATTTGGCAGGTATTAATGTATGCAAGGAGAGTTTTCTACAAGATTGATACAGCAAGCCCC
CTGAACCCAGAGGCTGCAGTACTGTATGAAAAAGATATTCAGCTTTTTAAAAGTAAAGTTGTTGACAGTG
TTAAGGTGTGCACTGCTCGTTTGTTTGACCAACCTAAAATAGAAGACCCCTATGCAATTAGCTTTTCTCC
ATGGAATCCTTCTGTACATGATGAAGCCAGAGAAAAGATGCTGACTCAGAAAAAGCCTGAAGAACAGCAC
AATAAAAGTGTTCATGTTGCTGGCCTGTCATGGGTAAAGCCTGGCTCAGTACAGCCTTTCAGTAAAGAAG
AGAAAACAGTGGCGACTTAAGTCGACGGTACCGCGGGCCCGGGATCCACCGGATCTAGATAACTGATCAT
AATCAGCCATACCACATTTGTAGAGGTTTTACTTGCTTTAAAAAACCTCCCACACCTCCCCCTGAACCTG
AAACATAAAATGAATGCAATTGTTGTTGTTAACTTGTTTATTGCAGCTTATAATGGTTACAAATAAAGCA
ATAGCATCACAAATTTCACAAATAAAGCATTTTTTTCACTGCATTCTAGTTGTGGTTTGTCCAAACTCAT
CAATGTATCTTAACGCGTAAATTGTAAGCGTTAATATTTTGTTAAAATTCGCGTTAAATTTTTGTTAAAT
CAGCTCATTTTTTAACCAATAGGCCGAAATCGGCAAAATCCCTTATAAATCAAAAGAATAGACCGAGATA
GGGT
[37 nt withheld, positions 2665-2701]
AAAGAACGTGGACTCCAACGTCAAAGG
[49 nt withheld, positions 2729-2777]
T
[91 nt withheld, positions 2779-2869]
G
[124 nt withheld, positions 2871-2994]
CAGGTGGCACTTTTCGGGGAAATGTGCGCGGAACCCCTATTTGTTTATTTTTCTAAATACATTCAAATAT
GTATCCGCTCATGAGACAATAACCCTGATAAATGCTTCAATAATATTGAAAAAGGAAGAGTCCTGAGGCG
GAAAGAACCAGCTGTGGAATGTGTGTCAGTTAGGGTGTGGAAAGTCCCCAGGCTCCCCAGCAGGCAGAAG
TATGCAAAGCATGCATCTCAATTAGTCAGCAACCAGGTGTGGAAAGTCCCCAGGCTCCCCAGCAGGCAGA
AGTATGCAAAGCATGCATCTCAATTAGTCAGCAACCATAGTCCCGCCCCTAACTCCGCCCATCCCGCCCC
TAACTCCGCCCAGTTCCGCCCATTCTCCGCCCCATGGCTGACTAATTTTTTTTATTTATGCAGAGGCCGA
GGCCGCCTCGGCCTCTGAGCTATTCCAGAAGTAGTGAGGAGGCTTTTTTGGAGGCCTAGGCTTTTGCAAA
GATCGATCAAGAGACAGGATGAGGATCGTTTCGCATGATTGAACAAGATGGATTGCACGCAGGTTCTCCG
GCCGCTTGGGTGGAGAGGCTATTCGGCTATGACTGGGCACAACAGACAATCGGCTGCTCTGATGCCGCCG
TGTTCCGGCTGTCAGCGCAGGGGCGCCCGGTTCTTTTTGTCAAGACCGACCTGTCCGGTGCCCTGAATGA
ACTGCAAGACGAGGCAGCGCGGCTATCGTGGCTGGCCACGACGGGCGTTCCTTGCGCAGCTGTGCTCGAC
GTTGTCACTGAAGCGGGAAGGGACTGGCTGCTATTGGGCGAAGTGCCGGGGCAGGATCTCCTGTCATCTC
ACCTTGCTCCTGCCGAGAAAGTATCCATCATGGCTGATGCAATGCGGCGGCTGCATACGCTTGATCCGGC
TACCTGCCCATTCGACCACCAAGCGAAACATCGCATCGAGCGAGCACGTACTCGGATGGAAGCCGGTCTT
GTCGATCAGGATGATCTGGACGAAGAGCATCAGGGGCTCGCGCCAGCCGAACTGTTCGCCAGGCTCAAGG
CGAGCATGCCCGACGGCGAGGATCTCGTCGTGACCCATGGCGATGCCTGCTTGCCGAATATCATGGTGGA
AAATGGCCGCTTTTCTGGATTCATCGACTGTGGCCGGCTGGGTGTGGCGGACCGCTATCAGGACATAGCG
TTGGCTACCCGTGATATTGCTGAAGAGCTTGGCGGCGAATGGGCTGACCGCTTCCTCGTGCTTTACGGTA
TCGCCGCTCCCGATTCGCAGCGCATCGCCTTCTATCGCCTTCTTGACGAGTTCTTCTGAGCGGGACTCTG
GGGTTCGAAATGACCGACCAAGCGACGCCCAACCTGCCATCACGAGATTTCGATTCCACCGCCGCCTTCT
ATGAAAGGTTGGGCTTCGGAATCGTTTTCCGGGACGCCGGCTGGATGATCCTCCAGCGCGGGGATCTCAT
GCTGGAGTTCTTCGCCCACCCTAGGGGGAGGCTAACTGAAACACGGAAGGAGACAATACCGGAAGGAACC
CGCGCTATGACGGCAATAAAAAGACAGAATAAAACGCACGGTGTTGGGTCGTTTGTTCATAAACGCGGGG
TTCGGTCCCAGGGCTGGCACTCTGTCGATACCCCACCGAGACCCCATTGGGGCCAATACGCCCGCGTTTC
TTCCTTTTCCCCACCCCACCCCCCAAGTTCGGGTGAAGGCCCAGGGCTCGCAGCCAACGTCGGGGCGGCA
GGCCCTGCCATAGCCTCAGGTTACTCATATATACTTTAGATTGATTTAAAACTTCATTTTTAATTTAAAA
GGATCTAGGTGAAGATCCTTTTTGATAATCTCATGACCAAAATCCCTTAACGTGAGTTTTCGTTCCACTG
AGCGTCAGACCCCGTAGAAAAGATCAAAGGATCTTCTTGAGATCCTTTTTTTCTGCGCGTAATCTGCTGC
TTGCAAACAAAAAAACCACCGCTACCAGCGGTGGTTTGTTTGCCGGATCAAGAGCTACCAACTCTTTTTC
CGAAGGTAACTGGCTTCAGCAGAGCGCAGATACCAAATACTGTTCTTCTAGTGTAGCCGTAGTTAGGCCA
CCACTTCAAGAACTCTGTAGCACCGCCTACATACCTCGCTCTGCTAATCCTGTTACCAGTGGCTGCTGCC
AGTGGCGATAAGTCGTGTCTTACCGGGTTGGACTCAAGACGATAGTTACCGGATAAGGCGCAGCGGTCGG
GCTGAACGGGGGGTTCGTGCACACAGCCCAGCTTGGAGCGAACGACCTACACCGAACTGAGATACCTACA
GCGTGAGCTATGAGAAAGCGCCACGCTTCCCGAAGGGAGAAAGGCGGACAGGTATCCGGTAAGCGGCAGG
GTCGGAACAGGAGAGCGCACGAGGGAGCTTCCAGGGGGAAACGCCTGGTATCTTTATAGTCCTGTCGGGT
TTCGCCACCTCTGACTTGAGCGTCGATTTTTGTGATGCTCGTCAGGGGGGCGGAGCCTATGGAAAAACGC
CAGCAACGCGGCCTTTTTACGGTTCCTGGCCTTTTGCTGGCCTTTTGCTCACATGTTCTTTCCTGCGTTA
TCCCCTGATTCTGTGGATAACCGTAT
Features (pLannotate 1.2.2; 16 found; start..end, strand, type, name):
     74..377     +  enhancer       CMV enhancer: human cytomegalovirus immediate early enhancer
    378..581     +  promoter       CMV promoter: human cytomegalovirus (CMV) immediate early promoter
    626..1336    +  CDS            mRuby2: mRuby2 is a basic (constitutively fluorescent) red fluorescent protein published in 2012, derived from Entacmaea quadricolor. It has moderate acid sensitivity.
   1337..1381    +  misc_feature   MCS (fragment): multiple cloning site
   1382..2257    +  CDS            AKTIP: AKTIP_HUMAN - Also known as FTS From Homo sapiens (Human).
   2260..2287    +  misc_feature   MCS (fragment): multiple cloning site
   2304..2388    +  CDS            large T antigen (fragment): large T antigen from SV40 (simian virus 40)
   2411..2532    +  polyA_signal   SV40 poly(A) signal: SV40 polyadenylation signal
   2566..2994    -  rep_origin     f1 ori (sequence partly withheld): f1 bacteriophage origin of replication; arrow indicates direction of (+) strand synthesis
   3021..3125    +  promoter       AmpR promoter: bla
   3127..3484    +  promoter       SV40 promoter: SV40 enhancer and early promoter
   3519..4313    +  CDS            NeoR/KanR: aminoglycoside phosphotransferase from Tn5; aph(3')-II (or nptII); confers resistance to neomycin, kanamycin, and G418 (Geneticin®)
   4334..4486    +  CDS            ble (fragment): BLE_KLEPN - Experimental evidence at protein level: Swiss-Prot protein existence level 1. Binding protein with a strong affinity to the bleomycin family of antibiotics. Binds to CL990; an antimitotic-antibiotic compound. From Klebsiella pneumoniae.
   4545..4592    +  polyA_signal   HSV TK poly(A) signal: herpes simplex virus thymidine kinase polyadenylation signal (Cole and Stacy, 1985)
   4683..4699    -  polyA_signal   bGH poly(A) signal (fragment): bovine growth hormone polyadenylation signal
   4921..5509    +  rep_origin     ori: high-copy-number ColE1/pMB1/pBR322/pUC origin of replication
