[The description below was written by a language model from this plasmid's Addgene catalogue record and pLannotate feature annotations shown in this document.]
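Description:
mRuby2-AKTIP is a 5.6 kb mammalian expression plasmid built on the mRuby2-C1 backbone, a C1-style fluorescent protein fusion vector. It is designed to express human AKTIP (also known as FTS or FT1) as a red fluorescent fusion protein in transfected cells. Transcription is driven by the human cytomegalovirus immediate early enhancer and promoter. The mRuby2 coding sequence, a constitutively fluorescent red protein derived from Entacmaea quadricolor, comes first. A short stretch of the multiple cloning site acts as a linker, followed by the AKTIP open reading frame, so mRuby2 sits at the N terminus of AKTIP. An SV40 polyadenylation signal terminates the transcript. The small large T antigen fragment annotated just upstream of that signal is probably part of the SV40-derived terminator region rather than a functional coding element.

The plasmid replicates in E. coli from a high-copy ColE1/pUC-type origin and also carries an f1 phage origin for single-stranded DNA production. A single NeoR/KanR (Tn5 aminoglycoside phosphotransferase) gene serves both hosts. It is preceded by a bacterial bla promoter for kanamycin selection in bacteria and by the SV40 enhancer/early promoter for G418 selection of stable mammalian lines, and it ends with the HSV TK polyadenylation signal. The short ble and bGH poly(A) fragments in the annotation appear to be backbone remnants or partial matches, not working parts.

The stated purpose is expression of AKTIP in mammalian cells. The fluorescent tag makes the construct suitable for live or fixed imaging of AKTIP localisation. The associated study concerns phosphoinositide-mediated membrane tubulation, integrin trafficking and invasive cell migration.
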