Addgene plasmid #171942: mRuby2-AKTIP
Purpose: Expresses AKTIP in mammalian cells
Depositing lab: Cheng-han Yu. Publication: PI(3,4)P2-mediated membrane tubulation promotes integrin trafficking and invasive cell migration. Feng Z, Yu CH. Proc Natl Acad Sci U S A. 2021 May 11;118(19). pii: 2017645118. doi: 10.1073/pnas.2017645118. PubMed 33947811.
Backbone
  Vector backbone: mRuby2-C1
  Vector type: Mammalian Expression
  Selectable markers: Neomycin (select with G418)
Growth in bacteria
  Bacterial resistance: Kanamycin, 50 μg/mL
  Growth temperature: 37°C
  Growth strain: DH5alpha
  Copy number: Unknown
Gene/Insert
  Gene/Insert name: AKTIP
  Species: H. sapiens (human)
  GenBank ID: HQ448037.1
  Entrez Gene: AKTIP (a.k.a. FT1, FTS)
  Tag / fusion protein: mRuby2 (N terminal on backbone)
Terms and licenses: Academic/Nonprofit Terms; Industry Terms: Not Available to Industry
How to cite: mRuby2-AKTIP was a gift from Cheng-han Yu (Addgene plasmid # 171942 ; http://n2t.net/addgene:171942 ; RRID:Addgene_171942)
