>Addgene plasmid #171942 | mRuby2-AKTIP | depositor partial sequence | sequence record 333426 | CMV forward
CCCAAAGGGGGGCTAATAGCAGAGCTGGTTTAGTGACCGTCAGATCCGCTAGCGCTACCGGTCGCCACCA
TGGTGTCTAAGGGCGAAGAGCTGATCAAGGAAAATATGCGTATGAAGGTGGTCATGGAAGGTTCGGTCAA
CGGCCACCAATTCAAATGCACAGGTGAAGGAGAAGGCAATCCGTACATGGGAACTCAAACCATGAGGATC
AAAGTCATCGAGGGAGGACCCCTGCCATTTGCCTTTGACATTCTTGCCACGTCGTTCATGTATGGCAGCC
GTACTTTTATCAAGTACCCGAAAGGCATTCCTGATTTCTTTAAACAGTCCTTTCCTGAGGGTTTTACTTG
GGAAAGAGTTACGAGATACGAAGATGGTGGAGTCGTCACCGTCATGCAGGACACCAGCCTTGAGGATGGC
TGTCTCGTTTACCACGTCCAAGTCAGAGGGGTAAACTTTCCCTCCAATGGTCCCGTGATGCAGAAGAAGA
CCAAGGGTTGGGAGCCTAATACAGAGATGATGTATCCAGCAGATGGTGGTCTGAGGGGATACACTCATAT
GGCACTGAAAGTTGATGGTGGTGGCCATCTGTCTTGCTCTTTCGTAACAACTTACAGGTCAAAAAAGACC
GTCGGGAACATCAAGATGCCCGGTATCCATGCCGTTGATCACCGCCTGGAAAGGTTAGAGGAAAGTGACA
ATGAAATGTTCGTAGTACAACGCGAACACGCAGTTGCCAAGTTCGCCGGGCTTGGTGGTGGGATGGACGA
GCTGTACAAGTCCGGACTCAGATCTCGAGCTCAAGCTTCGAATTCTGCAGTCGACATGAACCCTTTCTGG
AGCATGTCTACAAGCTCTGTACGCAAACGATCTGAAGGTGAAGAGAAGACATTAACAGGGGACGTGAAAA
CCAGTCCTCCACGAACTGCACCAAAGAAACAGCTGCCTTCTATTCCCAAAAATGCTTTGCCCATAACTAA
GCCTACATCTCCTGCCCCAGCAGCACAGTCAACAAATGGCACGCATGCGTCCTATGGACCCTTCTACCTG
AATACTCTCTCTGCAGATTTACCTTGGTGTGAAGCAAAGCTACCAGCGTCTATGTGCAGCATCTATCGCT
CTGCATTAATGTATTGAGTATATCATACGCATGACTTTACCAGAATGGGCGTATTAGTTTACAGTTACAT
CCTGATAACTTCGATGGTGACTGTCACGGCTGGGTTCGAATTCTGTTCTTCACCGCTAGTTGATCCACCT
CAGGGTAGACCTTGGAAGTGTGGAAAGAAGACCAC
