>Addgene plasmid #171942 | mRuby2-AKTIP | depositor partial sequence | sequence record 333427 | SV40 reverse
TCAGACTATAGCTGCATAACAAGTTAACAACAACAATTGCATTCATTTTATGTTTCAGGTTCAGGGGGAG
GTGTGGGAGGTTTTTTAAAGCAAGTAAAACCTCTACAAATGTGGTATGGCTGATTATGATCAGTTATCTA
GATCCGGTGGATCCCGGGCCCGCGGTACCGTCGACTTAAGTCGCCACTGTTTTCTCTTCTTTACTGAAAG
GCTGTACTGAGCCAGGCTTTACCCATGACAGGCCAGCAACATGAACACTTTTATTGTGCTGTTCTTCAGG
CTTTTTCTGAGTCAGCATCTTTTCTCTGGCTTCATCATGTACAGAAGGATTCCATGGAGAAAAGCTAATT
GCATAGGGGTCTTCTATTTTAGGTTGGTCAAACAAACGAGCAGTGCACACCTTAACACTGTCAACAACTT
TACTTTTAAAAAGCTGAATATCTTTTTCATACAGTACTGCAGCCTCTGGGTTCAGGGGGCTTGCTGTATC
AATCTTGTAGAAAACTCTCCTTGCATACATTAATACCTGCCAAATATGATTATGGTTCCGCCTCCATTTT
GCAAATGCTCTCTTCACATCCAGCTCACCTGAGGTGGGATCAACTAGCGGGTGAAAGACAGGAATATCGA
ACACCAAGCGTGGACAGTCACCATCTGGATAGTTATCAGGGATGTAAACTGTAAACTTAAATACGCCATC
TTGGTAAAGTCCATGCCGTATGAATATTACTCCAAACCACATTAATGCAGAGCGATAAGATGGCTGCACA
TAGACGCCTGGTAGCTTCTGCTTCACAACCAAAGTAAATTCTGCAAGAAGAGAGTATTCCAGGTAGAAAG
GGTCCATAGGACGCATGCGTGCCATTTGTTGACTGTGCTGCTGGGGCAGGAGATGTAGCTTAGTTATGGG
CAAAGCATTTTTGGGAATAGAAAGCAGCTGTTTCTTTGGTGCAGTTCGTGAGGACTGGTTTTCACGTCCC
CTGTTAATGTCTTCTCTTCACCTTCAGATCGTTTGCGTACAGAGCTTGTAGACATGCTCCAGAAAGGTTC
ATGTCGACTGCAAATTCGAAGCTTGAGCCCGAGAATCTGAGTCCGACTTGTACAGCTCGTCCATGCGAAG
AGTGATCCCGCGGCGGTCACGAACTCCAGCAGACATGGTGATCGCCTTCTCGTGAGTCTTTGCTCAAGCG
ACTGGATGCTCAGGTATGTGTCGCAACACACGGGCGCTCCCCATGGTGGGGTTTCGCTCGTG
